>Addgene plasmid #13527 | BS.YxiN.Twin1.a1-479.wt | depositor full sequence | sequence record 7653 | Author sequence
AACTACGTCAGGTGGCACTTTTCGGGGAAATGTGCGCGGAACCCCTATTTGTTTATTTTTCTAAATACAT
TCAAATATGTATCCGCTCATGAGACAATAACCCTGATAAATGCTTCAATAATATTGAAAAAGGAAGAGTA
TGAGTATTCAACATTTCCGTGTCGCCCTTATTCCCTTTTTTGCGGCATTTTGCCTTCCTGTTTTTGCTCA
CCCAGAAACGCTGGTGAAAGTAAAAGATGCTGAAGATCAGTTGGGTGCACGAGTGGGTTACATCGAACTG
GATCTCAACAGCGGTAAGATCCTTGAGAGTTTTCGCCCCGAAGAACGTTCTCCAATGATGAGCACTTTTA
AAGTTCTGCTATGTGGCGCGGTATTATCCCGTGTTGACGCCGGGCAAGAGCAACTCGGTCGCCGCATACA
CTATTCTCAGAATGACTTGGTTGAGTACTCACCAGTCACAGAAAAGCATCTTACGGATGGCATGACAGTA
AGAGAATTATGCAGTGCTGCCATAACCATGAGTGATAACACTGCGGCCAACTTACTTCTGACAACGATCG
GAGGACCGAAGGAGCTAACCGCTTTTTTGCACAACATGGGGGATCATGTAACTCGCCTTGATCGTTGGGA
ACCGGAGCTGAATGAAGCCATACCAAACGACGAGCGTGACACCACGATGCCTGTAGCAATGGCAACAACG
TTGCGCAAACTATTAACTGGCGAACTACTTACTCTAGCTTCCCGGCAACAATTAATAGACTGGATGGAGG
CGGATAAAGTTGCAGGACCACTTCTGCGCTCGGCCCTTCCGGCTGGCTGGTTTATTGCTGATAAATCTGG
AGCCGGTGAGCGTGGGTCTCGCGGTATCATTGCAGCACTGGGGCCAGATGGTAAGCCCTCCCGTATCGTA
GTTATCTACACGACGGGGAGTCAGGCAACTATGGATGAACGAAATAGACAGATCGCTGAGATAGGTGCCT
CACTGATTAAGCATTGGTAACTGTCAGACCAAGTTTACTCATATATACTTTAGATTGATT
[38 nt withheld, positions 1041-1078]
A
[37 nt withheld, positions 1080-1116]
ATTTTGTTAAAATTCGCGTTAAATTTTTGTTAAATCAGCTCATTTTTTAACCAATAGGCCGAAATCGGCA
AAATCCCTTATAAATCAAAAGAATAGCCCGAGATAGGGT
[37 nt withheld, positions 1226-1262]
AAAGAACGTGGACTCCAACGTCAAAGG
[141 nt withheld, positions 1290-1430]
G
[125 nt withheld, positions 1432-1556]
AAAGGATCTAGGTGAAGATCCTTTTTGATAATCTCATGACCAAAATCCCTTAACGTGAGTTTTCGTTCCA
CTGAGCGTCAGACCCCGTAGAAAAGATCAAAGGATCTTCTTGAGATCCTTTTTTTCTGCGCGTAATCTGC
TGCTTGCAAACAAAAAAACCACCGCTACCAGCGGTGGTTTGTTTGCCGGATCAAGAGCTACCAACTCTTT
TTCCGAAGGTAACTGGCTTCAGCAGAGCGCAGATACCAAATACTGTCCTTCTAGTGTAGCCGTAGTTAGG
CCACCACTTCAAGAACTCTGTAGCACCGCCTACATACCTCGCTCTGCTAATCCTGTTACCAGTGGCTGCT
GCCAGTGGCGATAAGTCGTGTCTTACCGGGTTGGACTCAAGACGATAGTTACCGGATAAGGCGCAGCGGT
CGGGCTGAACGGGGGGTTCGTGCACACAGCCCAGCTTGGAGCGAACGACCTACACCGAACTGAGATACCT
ACAGCGTGAGCTATGAGAAAGCGCCACGCTTCCCGAAGGGAGAAAGGCGGACAGGTATCCGGTAAGCGGC
AGGGTCGGAACAGGAGAGCGCACGAGGGAGCTTCCAGGGGGAAACGCCTGGTATCTTTATAGTCCTGTCG
GGTTTCGCCACCTCTGACTTGAGCGTCGATTTTTGTGATGCTCGTCAGGGGGGCGGAGCCTATGGAAAAA
CGCCAGCAACGCGGCCTTTTTACGGTTCCTGGCCTTTTGCTGGCCTTTTGCTCACATGTTCTTTCCTGCG
TTATCCCCTGATTCTGTGGATAACCGTATTACCGCCTTTGAGTGAGCTGATACCGCTCGCCGCAGCCGAA
CGACCGAGCGCAGCGAGTCAGTGAGCGAGGAAGCTATGGTGCACTCTCAGTACAATCTGCTCTGATGCCG
CATAGTTAAGCCAGTATACACTCCGCTATCGCTACGTGACTGGGTCATGGCTGCGCCCCGACACCCGCCA
ACACCCGCTGACGCGCCCTGACGGGCTTGTCTGCTCCCGGCATCCGCTTACAGACAAGCTGTGACCGTCT
CCGGGAGCTGCATGTGTCAGAGGTTTTCACCGTCATCACCGAAACGCGCGAGGCAGCTGCGGTAAAGCTC
ATCAGCGTGGTCGTGCAGCGATTCACAGATGTCTGCCTGTTCATCCGCGTCCAGCTCGTTGAGTTTCTCC
AGAAGCGTTAATGTCTGGCTTCTGATAAAGCGGGCCATGTTAAGGGCGGTTTTTTCCTGTTTGGTCACTG
ATGCCTCCGTGTAAGGGGGATTTCTGTTCATGGGGGTAATGATACCGATGAAACGAGAGAGGATGCTCAC
GATACGGGTTACTGATGATGAACATGCCCGGTTACTGGAACGTTGTGAGGGTAAACAACTGGCGGTATGG
ATGCGGCGGGACCAGAGAAAAATCACTCAGGGTCAATGCCAGCCGAACGCCAGCAAGACGTAGCCCAGCG
CGTCGGCCGCCATGCCGGCGATAATGGCCTGCTTCTCGCCGAAACGTTTGGTGGCGGGACCAGTGACGAA
GGCTTGAGCGAGGGCGTGCAAGATTCCGAATACCGCAAGCGACAGGCCGATCATCGTCGCGCTCCAGCGA
AAGCGGTCCTCGCCGAAAATGACCCAGAGCGCTGCCGGCACCTGTCCTACGAGTTGCATGATAAAGAAGA
CAGTCATAAGTGCGGCGACGATAGTCATGCCCCGCGCCCACCGGAAGGAGCTGACTGGGTTGAAGGCTCT
CAAGGGCATCGGTCGAGATCCCGGTGCCTAATGAGTGAGCTAACTTACATTAATTGCGTTGCGCTCACTG
CCCGCTTTCCAGTCGGGAAACCTGTCGTGCCAGCTGCATTAATGAATCGGCCAACGCGCGGGGAGAGGCG
GTTTGCGTATTGGGCGCCAGGGTGGTTTTTCTTTTCACCAGTGAGACGGGCAACAGCTGATTGCCCTTCA
CCGCCTGGCCCTGAGAGAGTTGCAGCAAGCGGTCCACGCTGGTTTGCCCCAGCAGGCGAAAATCCTGTTT
GATGGTGGTTAACGGCGGGATATAACATGAGCTGTCTTCGGTATCGTCGTATCCCACTACCGAGATATCC
GCACCAACGCGCAGCCCGGACTCGGTAATGGCGCGCATTGCGCCCAGCGCCATCTGATCGTTGGCAACCA
GCATCGCAGTGGGAACGATGCCCTCATTCAGCATTTGCATGGTTTGTTGAAAACCGGACATGGCACTCCA
GTCGCCTTCCCGTTCCGCTATCGGCTGAATTTGATTGCGAGTGAGATATTTATGCCAGCCAGCCAGACGC
AGACGCGCCGAGACAGAACTTAATGGGCCCGCTAACAGCGCGATTTGCTGGTGACCCAATGCGACCAGAT
GCTCCACGCCCAGTCGCGTACCGTCTTCATGGGAGAAAATAATACTGTTGATGGGTGTCTGGTCAGAGAC
ATCAAGAAATAACGCCGGAACATTAGTGCAGGCAGCTTCCACAGCAATGGCATCCTGGTCATCCAGCGGA
TAGTTAATGATCAGCCCACTGACGCGTTGCGCGAGAAGATTGTGCACCGCCGCTTTACAGGCTTCGACGC
CGCTTCGTTCTACCATCGACACCACCACGCTGGCACCCAGTTGATCGGCGCGAGATTTAATCGCCGCGAC
AATTTGCGACGGCGCGTGCAGGGCCAGACTGGAGGTGGCAACGCCAATCAGCAACGACTGTTTGCCCGCC
AGTTGTTGTGCCACGCGGTTGGGAATGTAATTCAGCTCCGCCATCGCCGCTTCCACTTTTTCCCGCGTTT
TCGCAGAAACGTGGCTGGCCTGGTTCACCACGCGGGAAACGGTCTGATAAGAGACACCGGCATACTCTGC
GACATCGTATAACGTTACTGGTTTCACATTCACCACCCTGAATTGACTCTCTTCCGGGCGCTATCATGCC
ATACCGCGAAAGGTTTTGCGCCATTCGATGGTGTCCGGGATCTCGACGCTCTCCCTTATGCGACTCCTGC
ATTAGGAAGCAGCCCAGTAGTAGGTTGAGGCCGTTGAGCACCGCCGCCGCAAGGAATGGTGCATGCCGGC
ATGCCGCCCTTTCGTCTTCAAGAATTAATTCCCAATTCCCCAGGCATCAAATAAAACGAAAGGCTCAGTC
GAAAGACTGGGCCTTTCGTTTTATCTGTTGTTTGTCGGTGAACGCTCTCCTGAGTAGGACAAATCCGCCG
GGAGCGGATTTGAACGTTGCGAAGCAACGGCCCGGAGGGTGGCGGGCAGGACGCCCGCCATAAACTGCCA
GGAATTAATTCCCCAGGCATCAAATAAAACGAAAGGCTCAGTCGAAAGACTGGGCCTTTCGTTTTATCTG
TTGTTTGTCGGTGAACGCTCTCCTGAGTAGGACAAATCCGCCGGGAGCGGATTTGAACGTTGCGAAGCAA
CGGCCCGGAGGGTGGCGGGCAGGACGCCCGCCATAAACTGCCAGGAATTAATTCCCCAGGCATCAAATAA
AACGAAAGGCTCAGTCGAAAGACTGGGCCTTTCGTTTTATCTGTTGTTTGTCGGTGAACGCTCTCCTGAG
TAGGACAAATCCGCCGGGAGCGGATTTGAACGTTGCGAAGCAACGGCCCGGAGGGTGGCGGGCAGGACGC
CCGCCATAAACTGCCAGGAATTAATTCCCCAGGCATCAAATAAAACGAAAGGCTCAGTCGAAAGACTGGG
CCTTTCGTTTTATCTGTTGTTTGTCGGTGAACGCTCTCCTGAGTAGGACAAATCCGCCGGGAGCGGATTT
GAACGTTGCGAAGCAACGGCCCGGAGGGTGGCGGGCAGGACGCCCGCCATAAACTGCCAGGAATTAATTC
CCCAGGCATCAAATAAAACGAAAGGCTCAGTCGAAAGACTGGGCCTTTCGTTTTATCTGTTGTTTGTCGG
TGAACGCTCTCCTGAGTAGGACAAATCCGCCGGGAGCGGATTTGAACGTTGCGAAGCAACGGCCCGGAGG
GTGGCGGGCAGGACGCCCGCCATAAACTGCCAGGAATTGGGGATCGGAATTAATTCCCGGTTTAAACCGG
GGATCTCGATCCCGCGAAATTAATACGACTCACTATAGGGGAATTGTGAGCGGATAACAATTCCCCTCTA
GAAATAATTTTGTTTAACTTTAAGAAGGAGATATACATATGAGTCATTTTAAAAACTATCAAATCAGTCA
TGACATTTTACGAGCATTGGAAGGACTGGGATATACAGAACCGACCAAGGTGCAGCAGAGTGTGATCCCC
GCTGCCCTTGAACGAAAGGATCTTGTCGTCAAATCACAGACAGGAAGCGGGAAAACGGCTTCGTTCGGGA
TTCCTCTCTGTGAGCTGGCGAATTGGGATGAAAACAAGCCGCAGGCGCTTATTTTAACACCGACCCGTGA
GCTTGCGGTGCAAGTAAAGGAAGATATCACGAACATCGGACGATTTAAACGGATCAAAGCGACAGCCGTA
TTTGGAAAATCCTCCTTTGATAAACAAAAAGCTGAGCTTAAGCAAAAAAGCCACATTGTTGTCGGCACGC
CGGGACGTGTTCTGGATCATATCGAAAAAGGCACGCTGCCGTTGGATCGTCTCTCTTATTTGGTCATTGA
TGAAGCGGATGAGATGCTGAATATGGGCTTCATTGAGCAGGTGGAGGCGATTATCAAGCATCTGCCGACT
GAGCGTACGACGATGCTGTTTTCAGCGACGCTTCCGCAGGATATCGAGAAGCTGAGCCGTCAATATATGC
AAAACCCCGAGCATATCGAGGTCAAAGCGGCCGGCCTAACCACAAGAAATATTGAACATGCGGTGATTCA
AGTAAGAGAAGAGAATAAGTTTTCATTGCTGAAAGATGTGCTGATGACGGAGAATCCCGACAGCTGCATC
ATTTTCTGCCGAACGAAGGAGCACGTCAATCAGCTGACCGATGAATTGGATGACTTGGGATATCCATGCG
ATAAAATTCACGGCGGAATGATTCAGGAAGACCGATTCGACGTCATGAATGAATTTAAACGTGGCGAGTA
CCGTTACTTAGTGGCGACGGATGTCGCCGCGCGCGGGATTGATATTGAAAATATCTCCCTTGTCATCAAC
TATGATCTGCCGCTTGAAAAAGAAAGCTATGTCCACCGCACGGGCCGAACGGGACGCGCAGGGAACAAAG
GAAAGGCCATTTCGTTTGTCACGGCCTTCGAAAAACGGTTTTTAGCCGACATTGAAGAATATATCGGATT
TGAAATCCAAAAAATAGAAGCACCTTCTCAAGAGGAAGTGGCAAGGAAGAAACCAGAATTTCTAGCTAAA
CTGAATGACCGTCCGGAAAGCAAAAAGGACAAAAGCGAAGAGCTGAATAAAGACATTATGAAGCTGTATT
TTAACGGCGGAAAGAAAAAGAAAATCAGAGCCGTTGATTTTGTAGGAACGATTGCCAAAATTGACGGTGT
GTCAGCTGACGACATCGGCATCATCACGATCATGGATAACGCCTCATACGTTGAGATTTTAAATGGTAAA
GGCCCTCATGTTCTCAAAGTGATGAAGAACACAACCGTCAAAGGGAAACAGCTGAAGGTGAATAAAGCGA
ATAAATGCATCACGGGAGATGCACTAGTTGCCCTACCCGAGGGCGAGTCGGTACGCATCGCCGACATCGT
GCCGGGTGCGCGGCCCAACAGTGACAACGCCATCGACCTGAAAGTCCTTGACCGGCATGGCAATCCCGTG
CTCGCCGACCGGCTGTTCCACTCCGGCGAGCATCCGGTGTACACGGTGCGTACGGTCGAAGGTCTGCGTG
TGACGGGCACCGCGAACCACCCGTTGTTGTGTTTGGTCGACGTCGCCGGGGTGCCGACCCTGCTGTGGAA
GCTGATCGACGAAATCAAGCCGGGCGATTACGCGGTGATTCAACGCAGCGCATTCAGCGTCGACTGTGCA
GGTTTTGCCCGCGGAAAACCCGAATTTGCGCCCACAACCTACACAGTCGGCGTCCCTGGACTGGTGCGTT
TCTTGGAAGCACACCACCGAGACCCGGACGCCCAAGCTATCGCCGACGAGCTGACCGACGGGCGGTTCTA
CTACGCGAAAGTCGCCAGTGTCACCGACGCCGGCGTGCAGCCGGTGTATAGCCTTCGTGTCGACACGGCA
GACCACGCGTTTATCACGAACGGGTTCGTCAGCCACGCTACTGGCCTCACCGGTCTGAACTCAGGCCTCA
CGACAAATCCTGGTGTATCCGCTTGGCAGGTCAACACAGCTTATACTGCGGGACAATTGGTCACATATAA
CGGCAAGACGTATAAATGTTTGCAGCCCCACACCTCCTTGGCAGGATGGGAACCATCCAACGTTCCTGCC
TTGTGGCAGCTTCAATGACTGCAGGAAGGGGATCCGGCTGCTAACAAAGCCCGAAAGGAAGCTGAGTTGG
CTGCTGCCACCGCTGAGCAATAACTAGCATAACCCCTTGGGGCCTCTAAACGGGTCTTGAGGGGTTTTTT
GCTGAAAGGAGGAACTATATCCGGAT
Features (pLannotate 1.2.2; 25 found; start..end, strand, type, name):
     35..139     +  promoter       AmpR promoter: bla
    140..1000    +  CDS            AmpR: β-lactamase; bla; confers resistance to ampicillin, carbenicillin, and related antibiotics
   1042..1555    -  rep_origin     M13 ori (sequence partly withheld): M13 bacteriophage origin of replication; arrow indicates direction of (+) strand synthesis
   1666..2254    +  rep_origin     ori: high-copy-number ColE1/pMB1/pBR322/pUC origin of replication
   2431..2521    -  misc_feature   bom (fragment): basis of mobility region from pBR322
   2623..2814    -  CDS            rop: Rop protein, which maintains plasmids at low copy number; rop
   2855..2965    +  CDS            mbeC (fragment): MBEC_ECOLX - Experimental evidence at protein level: Swiss-Prot protein existence level 1. Required for efficient mobilization of ColE1 plasmid and is thus essential to promote the specific transfer of the plasmid during conjugation. Probably functions by inducing DNA bending, helping the MbeA relaxase to melt the DNA around the nic site and cleave the phosphodiester bond. Binds specifically double-stranded DNA (dsDNA) containing the ColE1 oriT but does not recognize the inverted repeat (IR). From Escherichia coli.
   3000..3322    -  CDS            TcR (fragment): tetracycline efflux protein; tet; confers resistance to tetracycline
   3337..3358    -  protein_bind   CAP binding site: CAP binding activates transcription in the presence of cAMP. E. coli catabolite activator protein
   3371..4453    -  CDS            lacI: lac repressor; lacI; The lac repressor binds to the lac operator to inhibit transcription in E. coli. This inhibition can be relieved by adding lactose or isopropyl-β-D-thiogalactopyranoside (IPTG).
   4454..4531    -  promoter       lacI promoter: lacI
   4539..4632    -  CDS            TcR (fragment): tetracycline efflux protein; tet; confers resistance to tetracycline
   4684..4770    +  terminator     rrnB T1 terminator: Escherichia coli rrnB; transcription terminator T1 from the E. coli rrnB gene
   4867..4953    +  terminator     rrnB T1 terminator: Escherichia coli rrnB; transcription terminator T1 from the E. coli rrnB gene
   5050..5136    +  terminator     rrnB T1 terminator: Escherichia coli rrnB; transcription terminator T1 from the E. coli rrnB gene
   5233..5319    +  terminator     rrnB T1 terminator: Escherichia coli rrnB; transcription terminator T1 from the E. coli rrnB gene
   5416..5502    +  terminator     rrnB T1 terminator: Escherichia coli rrnB; transcription terminator T1 from the E. coli rrnB gene
   5637..5655    +  promoter       T7 promoter: promoter for bacteriophage T7 RNA polymerase
   5656..5680    +  protein_bind   lac operator: The lac repressor binds to the lac operator to inhibit transcription in E. coli. This inhibition can be relieved by adding lactose or isopropyl-β-D-thiogalactopyranoside (IPTG). lac repressor encoded by lacI
   5695..5717    +  RBS            RBS: efficient ribosome binding site from bacteriophage T7 gene 10 (Olins and Rangwala, 1989)
   5725..7161    +  CDS            dbpA: DBPA_BACSU - Also known as deaD, yxiN. Experimental evidence at protein level: Swiss-Prot protein existence level 1. DEAD-box RNA helicase involved in the assembly of the 50S ribosomal subunit. Has an RNA-dependent ATPase activity, which is specific for 23S rRNA, and a 3' to 5' RNA helicase activity that uses the energy of ATP hydrolysis to destabilize and unwind short rRNA duplexes (Probable). From Bacillus subtilis (strain 168).
   7162..7755    +  CDS            Mxe GyrA intein: modified GyrA intein (Southworth et al., 1999); Mycobacterium xenopi gyrA; N-terminal cleavage of this intein can be induced by thiols.
   7786..7941    +  CDS            CBD: chitin binding domain from chitinase A1 (Watanabe et al., 1994); Bacillus circulans chiA
   7963..8012    +  CDS            SET1 (fragment): solubility-enhancement tag derived from T7 phage gene 10B
   8020..8067    +  terminator     T7 terminator: transcription terminator for bacteriophage T7 RNA polymerase
