[The description below was written by a language model from this plasmid's Addgene catalogue record and pLannotate feature annotations shown in this document.]
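Description:
BS.YxiN.Twin1.a1-479.wt is a bacterial expression plasmid built on the pTWIN1 backbone, an intein-mediated purification vector, and carries the wild-type, full-length coding sequence (residues 1–479, 1,437 bp) of the Bacillus subtilis DEAD-box RNA helicase YxiN, the homolog of E. coli DbpA. It is propagated in E. coli through a ColE1/pMB1-type origin and selected with ampicillin via the β-lactamase gene. The catalogue lists it as high copy, although the annotated backbone also retains the rop gene and a bom fragment from pBR322. An M13 phage origin is also present, which allows single-stranded DNA production. Short tetracycline-resistance and mbeC fragments appear to be non-functional backbone remnants.

The insert sits between NdeI and SpeI sites downstream of a T7 promoter, lac operator and T7 gene 10 ribosome binding site. A plasmid-borne lacI gene provides the repressor, so expression is IPTG-inducible in hosts that supply T7 RNA polymerase. A tandem array of five rrnB T1 terminators upstream of the promoter limits read-through transcription into the cassette, and a T7 terminator closes it. The YxiN open reading frame runs directly into the Mxe GyrA intein, followed by a chitin binding domain. The fusion protein can therefore be captured on chitin resin, and thiol-induced cleavage at the intein's N-terminus then releases YxiN without a residual affinity tag. The associated publication concerns the modular organisation of YxiN, a DEx(D/H) helicase core combined with a specific RNA-binding domain. This is consistent with the plasmid being used to produce the intact wild-type protein for biochemical or structural study, such as analysis of its 23S rRNA-dependent ATPase and helicase activities.
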