Addgene plasmid #13527: BS.YxiN.Twin1.a1-479.wt
Depositing lab: David McKay. Depositing organization: Stanford University. Publication: YxiN is a modular protein combining a DEx(D/H) core and a specific RNA-binding domain. Karginov FV, Caruthers JM, Hu Y, McKay DB, Uhlenbeck OC. J Biol Chem. 2005 Oct 21. 280(42):35499-505. 10.1074/jbc.M506815200 PubMed 16118224.
Backbone
  Vector backbone: pTWIN1
  Backbone manufacturer: New England Biolabs
  Backbone size w/o insert (bp): 7375
  Vector type: Bacterial Expression
Growth in bacteria
  Bacterial resistance: Ampicillin, 100 μg/mL
  Growth temperature: 37°C
  Growth strain: DH5alpha
  Copy number: High Copy
Gene/Insert
  Gene/Insert name: B. subtilis DEAD-box helicase YxiN (alt name: DbpA homolog)
  Species: Bacillus subtilis
  Insert size (bp): 1437
  Mutation: none
  GenBank ID: D83026
  Tag / fusion protein: intein-chitin binding domain (C terminal on backbone)
  Cloning method: Restriction Enzyme; 5′ cloning site NdeI (not destroyed); 3′ cloning site SpeI (not destroyed)
  Sequencing primers: 5′ T7
Resource information
  A portion of this plasmid was derived from a plasmid made by: Dr. Olke Uhlenbeck, Northwestern University
Terms and licenses: Academic/Nonprofit Terms; Industry Terms: Not Available to Industry
How to cite: BS.YxiN.Twin1.a1-479.wt was a gift from David McKay (Addgene plasmid # 13527 ; http://n2t.net/addgene:13527 ; RRID:Addgene_13527)
