>Addgene plasmid #13527 | BS.YxiN.Twin1.a1-479.wt | addgene partial sequence | sequence record 19354 | T7 5'-TAATACGACTCACTATAGGG-3'
TGCGACATTCCCTCTGAATATTTTGTTTACTTTAAGAAGGAGATATACATATGAGTCATTTTAAAAACTA
TCAAATCAGTCATGACATTTTACGAGCATTGGAAGGACTGGGATATACAGAACCGACCAAGGTGCAGCAG
AGTGTGATCCCCGCTGCCCTTGAACGAAAGGATCTTGTCGTCAAATCACAGACAGGAAGCGGGAAAACGG
CTTCGTTCGGGATTCCTCTCTGTGAGCTGGCGAATTGGGATGAAAACAAGCCGCAGGCGCTTATTTTAAC
ACCGACCCGTGAGCTTGCGGTGCAAGTAAAGGAAGATATCACGAACATCGGACGATTTAAACGGATCAAA
GCGACAGCCGTATTTGGAAAATCCTCCTTTGATAAACAAAAAGCTGAGCTTAAGCAAAAAAGCCACATTG
TTGTCGGCACGCCGGGACGTGTTCTGGATCATATCGAAAAAGGCACGCTGCCGTTGGATCGTCTCTCTTA
TTTGGTCATTGATGAAGCGGATGAGATGCTGAATATGGGCTTCATTGAGCAGGTGGAGGCGATTATCAAG
CATCTGCCGACTGAGCGTACGACGATGCTGTTTTCAGCGACGCTTCCGCAGGATATCGAGAAGCTGAGCC
GTCAATATATGCAAAACCCCGAGCATATCGAGGTCAAAGCGGCCGGCCTAACCACAAGAAATATTGAACA
TGCGGTGATTCANGTAAGAGAAGAGAATAAGTTTTCATTGCTGAAAGATGTGCTGATGANGAANAANNCN
CNAGCTGCTCATTTCTGCNGACGANGACNCGTCATCACTGTGCCATGATTGATGATTGGATTCNTGCATA
ATTCC
